Addgene plasmid #22578: Flag-HA-USP30
Depositing lab: Wade Harper. Depositing organization: Harvard Medical School. Publication: Defining the human deubiquitinating enzyme interaction landscape. Sowa ME, Bennett EJ, Gygi SP, Harper JW. Cell. 2009 Jul 23. 138(2):389-403. 10.1016/j.cell.2009.04.042 PubMed 19615732.
Backbone
  Vector backbone: pDEST_LTR_N_FLAG_HA_IRES_puro
  Backbone manufacturer: Harper_Lab
  Backbone size w/o insert (bp): 6521
  Vector type: Mammalian Expression, Retroviral
  Selectable markers: Puromycin
Growth in bacteria
  Bacterial resistance: Ampicillin, 100 μg/mL
  Growth temperature: 37°C
  Growth strain: DH5alpha
  Copy number: High Copy
Gene/Insert
  Gene/Insert name: USP30 (alt names: ubiquitin specific peptidase 30; FLJ40511, MGC10702)
  Species: H. sapiens (human)
  Mutation: None
  GenBank ID: BC004868.2
  Entrez Gene: USP30
  Tag / fusion protein: HA (N terminal on backbone); FLAG (N terminal on backbone)
  Cloning method: Gateway Cloning; 5′ cloning site GATEWAY_LR (unknown if destroyed); 3′ cloning site GATEWAY_LR (unknown if destroyed)
  Sequencing primers: 5′ CAGCCCTCACTCCTTCTCTAGG; 3′ CAAGCGGCTTCGGCCAGTAAC
Resource information
  A portion of this plasmid was derived from a plasmid made by: Marc_Vidal_Orfeome_collection
Terms and licenses: Academic/Nonprofit Terms; Industry Terms: Not Available to Industry
How to cite: Flag-HA-USP30 was a gift from Wade Harper (Addgene plasmid # 22578 ; http://n2t.net/addgene:22578 ; RRID:Addgene_22578)
