[The description below was written by a language model from this plasmid's Addgene catalogue record and pLannotate feature annotations shown in this document.]
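Description:
Flag-HA-USP30 is a retroviral mammalian expression plasmid built by Gateway LR recombination of a human USP30 open reading frame (wild type, originating from an ORFeome collection clone) into the destination vector pDEST_LTR_N_FLAG_HA_IRES_puro. In bacteria it is maintained as a high-copy plasmid through a ColE1/pUC-type origin and selected with ampicillin via the β-lactamase gene. The feature table also picks up short remnants of lac, rop, bom, tetracycline-resistance and env sequences in the backbone, which are cloning leftovers rather than functional parts.

The viral cassette is flanked by 5' and 3' long terminal repeats annotated as murine embryonic stem cell virus type. It carries the MESV Ψ packaging signal and a truncated, start-codon-less MMLV gag segment, which extends the packaging region so the transcript can be efficiently encapsidated when viral proteins are supplied in trans by a packaging cell line. No separate internal promoter is annotated, so expression appears to be driven from the 5' LTR, consistent with the backbone name. Downstream of gag lie FLAG and HA epitope tags, an attB1 site, the USP30 coding sequence and attB2, giving an N-terminally FLAG-HA-tagged protein. An EMCV IRES then allows translation of puromycin N-acetyltransferase from the same transcript, so puromycin selection enriches for transduced cells that also express the tagged protein.

USP30 is a deubiquitinating enzyme tethered to the mitochondrial outer membrane that opposes parkin-driven mitophagy. The construct comes from a set made to map the interaction landscape of human deubiquitinating enzymes. Its tandem tags suit stable cell line generation followed by affinity purification of USP30 and its associated proteins.
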