Features (pLannotate 1.2.2; 23 found; start..end, strand, type, name):
      1..417     +  CDS            gag (truncated): truncated Moloney murine leukemia virus (MMLV) gag gene lacking the start codon
    442..462     +  CDS            FLAG (fragment): FLAG® epitope tag, followed by an enterokinase cleavage site
    475..501     +  CDS            3xHA (fragment): three tandem HA epitope tags
    518..535     +  protein_bind   attB1 (fragment): mutant version of attB; core recombination site for the Gateway® BP reaction BP Clonase™
    541..2064    +  CDS            USP30: UBP30_HUMAN - Experimental evidence at protein level: Swiss-Prot protein existence level 1. Deubiquitinating enzyme tethered to the mitochondrial outer membrane that acts as a key inhibitor of mitophagy by counteracting the action of parkin (PRKN): hydrolyzes ubiquitin attached by parkin on target proteins, such as RHOT1/MIRO1 and TOMM20, thereby blocking parkin's ability to drive mitophagy (PubMed:18287522, PubMed:24896179, PubMed:25527291, PubMed:25621951). Preferentially cleaves 'Lys-6'- and 'Lys-11'-linked polyubiquitin chains, 2 types of linkage that participate in mitophagic signaling (P
   2067..2090    -  protein_bind   attB2: mutant version of attB; recombination site for the Gateway® BP reaction BP Clonase™
   2208..2670    +  misc_feature   IRES: internal ribosome entry site (IRES) of the encephalomyocarditis virus (EMCV)
   2684..3283    +  CDS            PuroR: puromycin N-acetyltransferase; pac from Streptomyces alboniger; confers resistance to puromycin
   3359..3873    +  LTR            3' LTR: 3' long terminal repeat from murine embryonic stem cell virus
   4035..4051    -  protein_bind   lac operator: The lac repressor binds to the lac operator to inhibit transcription in E. coli. This inhibition can be relieved by adding lactose or isopropyl-β-D-thiogalactopyranoside (IPTG). lac repressor encoded by lacI
   4059..4089    -  promoter       lac promoter: promoter for the E. coli lac operon
   4104..4125    -  protein_bind   CAP binding site: CAP binding activates transcription in the presence of cAMP. E. coli catabolite activator protein
   4138..4230    -  CDS            lacI (fragment): lac repressor; lacI; The lac repressor binds to the lac operator to inhibit transcription in E. coli. This inhibition can be relieved by adding lactose or isopropyl-β-D-thiogalactopyranoside (IPTG).
   4413..5001    -  rep_origin     ori: high-copy-number ColE1/pMB1/pBR322/pUC origin of replication
   5172..6032    -  CDS            AmpR: β-lactamase; bla; confers resistance to ampicillin, carbenicillin, and related antibiotics
   6033..6137    -  promoter       AmpR promoter: bla
   6232..6267    +  CDS            rop (fragment): Rop protein, which maintains plasmids at low copy number; rop
   6369..6468    +  misc_feature   bom (fragment): basis of mobility region from pBR322
   6474..6623    -  CDS            lacZα (fragment): LacZα fragment of β-galactosidase; lacZ fragment
   6623..6824    -  CDS            TcR (fragment): tetracycline efflux protein; tet; confers resistance to tetracycline
   6825..6923    +  CDS            env (fragment): murine leukemia virus gPr80 envelope polyprotein precursor; env; proteolytically cleaved into gp70SU and p15TM subunits
   6965..7481    +  LTR            5' LTR: 5' long terminal repeat from murine embryonic stem cell virus
   7545..7886    +  misc_feature   MESV Ψ: packaging signal of murine embryonic stem cell virus
>Addgene plasmid #22578 | Flag-HA-USP30 | addgene full sequence | sequence record 313505 | Addgene NGS Result
GGCCAGACTGTTACCACTCCCTTAAGTTTGACCTTAGGTCACTGGAAAGATGTCGAGCGGATCGCTCACA
ACCAGTCGGTAGATGTCAAGAAGAGACGTTGGGTTACCTTCTGCTCTGCAGAATGGCCAACCTTTAACGT
CGGATGGCCGCGAGACGGCACCTTTAACCGAGACCTCATCACCCAGGTTAAGATCAAGGTCTTTTCACCT
GGCCCGCATGGACACCCAGACCAGGTCCCCTACATCGTGACCTGGGAAGCCTTGGCTTTTGACCCCCCTC
CCTGGGTCAAGCCCTTTGTACACCCTAAGCCTCCGCCTCCTCTTCCTCCATCCGCCCCGTCTCTCCCCCT
TGAACCTCCTCGTTCGACCCCGCCTCGATCCTCCCTTTATCCAGCCCTCACTCCTTCTCTAGGCGCCGGA
ATTAGATCTGCCACCATGGACTACAAGGATGACGATGACAAGCTCGATGGAGGATACCCATACGATGTTC
CAGATTACGCTGCTCGAGGTTATCAAACAAGTTTGTACAAAAAAGTTGGCATGACCGCGGCCGACAGGGC
CATCCAGCGCTTCCTGCGGACCGGGGCGGCCGTCAGATATAAAGTCATGAAGAACTGGGGAGTTATAGGT
GGAATTGCTGCTGCTCTTGCAGCAGGAATATATGTTATTTGGGGTCCCATTACAGAAAGAAAGAAGCGTA
GAAAAGGGCTTGTGCCTGGCCTTGTTAATTTAGGGAACACCTGCTTCATGAACTCCCTGCTACAAGGCCT
GTCTGCCTGTCCTGCTTTCATCAGGTGGCTGGAAGAGTTCACCTCCCAGTACTCCAGGGATCAGAAGGAG
CCCCCCTCACACCAGTATTTATCCTTAACACTCTTGCACCTTCTGAAAGCCTTGTCCTGCCAAGAAGTTA
CTGATGATGAGGTCTTAGATGCAAGCTGCTTGTTGGATGTCTTAAGAATGTACAGATGGCAGATCTCATC
ATTTGAAGAACAGGATGCTCACGAATTATTCCATGTCATTACCTCGTCATTGGAAGATGAGCGAGACCGC
CAGCCTCGGGTCACACATTTGTTTGATGTGCATTCCCTGGAGCAGCAGTCAGAAATAACTCCCAAACAAA
TTACCTGCCGCACAAGAGGGTCACCTCACCCCACATCCAATCACTGGAAGTCTCAACATCCTTTTCATGG
AAGACTCACTAGTAATATGGTCTGCAAACACTGTGAACACCAGAGTCCTGTTCGATTTGATACCTTTGAT
AGCCTTTCACTAAGTATTCCAGCCGCCACATGGGGTCACCCATTGACCCTGGACCACTGCCTTCACCACT
TCATCTCATCAGAATCAGTGCGGGATGTTGTGTGTGACAACTGTACAAAGATTGAAGCCAAGGGAACGTT
GAACGGGGAAAAGGTGGAACACCAGAGGACCACTTTTGTTAAACAGTTAAAACTAGGGAAGCTCCCTCAG
TGTCTCTGCATCCACCTACAGCGGCTGAGCTGGTCCAGCCACGGCACGCCTCTGAAGCGGCATGAGCACG
TGCAGTTCAATGAGTTCCTGATGATGGACATTTACAAGTACCACCTCCTTGGACATAAACCTAGTCAACA
CAACCCTAAACTGAACAAGAACCCAGGGCCTACACTGGAGCTGCAGGATGGGCCGGGAGCCCCCACACCA
GTTCTGAATCAGCCAGGGGCCCCCAAAACACAGATTTTTATGAATGGCGCCTGCTCCCCATCTTTATTGC
CAACGCTGTCAGCGCCGATGCCCTTCCCTCTCCCAGTTGTTCCCGACTACAGCTCCTCCACATACCTCTT
CCGGCTGATGGCAGTTGTCGTCCACCATGGAGACATGCACTCTGGACACTTTGTCACTTACCGACGGTCC
CCACCTTCTGCCAGGAACCCTCTCTCAACTAGCAATCAGTGGCTGTGGGTCTCCGATGACACTGTCCGCA
AGGCCAGCCTGCAGGAGGTCCTGTCCTCCAGCGCCTACCTGCTGTTCTACGAGCGCGTCCTTTCCAGGAT
GCAGCACCAGAGCCAGGAGTGCAAGTCTGAAGAATGCCCAACTTTCTTGTACAAAGTGGTTCGATAACGA
ATTCCGCCCCCCCCCCCTAACGTTACTGGCCGAAGCCGCTTGGAATAAGGCCGGTGTGCGTTTGTCTATA
TGTTATTTTCCACCATATTGCCGTCTTTTGGCAATGTGAGGGCCCGGAAACCTGGCCCTGTCTTCTTGAC
GAGCATTCCTAGGGGTCTTTCCCCTCTCGCCAAAGGAATGCAAGGTCTGTTGAATGTCGTGAAGGAAGCA
GTTCCTCTGGAAGCTTCTTGAAGACAAACAACGTCTGTAGCGACCCTTTGCAGGCAGCGGAACCCCCCAC
CTGGCGACAGGTGCCTCTGCGGCCAAAAGCCACGTGTATAAGATACACCTGCAAAGGCGGCACAACCCCA
GTGCCACGTTGTGAGTTGGATAGTTGTGGAAAGAGTCAAATGGCTCTCCTCAAGCGTATTCAACAAGGGG
CTGAAGGATGCCCAGAAGGTACCCCATTGTATGGGATCTGATCTGGGGCCTCGGTGCACATGCTTTACAT
GTGTTTAGTCGAGGTTAAAAAAACGTCTAGGCCCCCCGAACCACGGGGACGTGGTTTTCCTTTGAAAAAC
ACGATGATAATATGGCCACAACCATGACCGAGTACAAGCCCACGGTGCGCCTCGCCACCCGCGACGACGT
CCCCAGGGCCGTACGCACCCTCGCCGCCGCGTTCGCCGACTACCCCGCCACGCGCCACACCGTCGATCCG
GACCGCCACATCGAGCGGGTCACCGAGCTGCAAGAACTCTTCCTCACGCGCGTCGGGCTCGACATCGGCA
AGGTGTGGGTCGCGGACGACGGCGCCGCGGTGGCGGTCTGGACCACGCCGGAGAGCGTCGAAGCGGGGGC
GGTGTTCGCCGAGATCGGCCCGCGCATGGCCGAGTTGAGCGGTTCCCGGCTGGCCGCGCAGCAACAGATG
GAAGGCCTCCTGGCGCCGCACCGGCCCAAGGAGCCCGCGTGGTTCCTGGCCACCGTCGGCGTCTCGCCCG
ACCACCAGGGCAAGGGTCTGGGCAGCGCCGTCGTGCTCCCCGGAGTGGAGGCGGCCGAGCGCGCCGGGGT
GCCCGCCTTCCTGGAGACCTCCGCGCCCCGCAACCTCCCCTTCTACGAGCGGCTCGGCTTCACCGTCACC
GCCGACGTCGAGGTGCCCGAAGGACCGCGCACCTGGTGCATGACCCGCAAGCCCGGTGCCTGATGCATCG
ATGTCGACCTGCAGCCAAGCTTATCGATAAAATAAAAGATTTTATTTAGTCTCCAGAAAAAGGGGGGAAT
GAAAGACCCCACCTGTAGGTTTGGCAAGCTAGCTTAAGTAACGCCATTTTGCAAGGCATGGAAAATACAT
AACTGAGAATAGAGAAGTTCAGATCAAGGTTAGGAACAGAGAGACAGCAGAATATGGGCCAAACAGGATA
TCTGTGGTAAGCAGTTCCTGCCCCGGCTCAGGGCCAAGAACAGATGGTCCCCAGATGCGGTCCCGCCCTC
AGCAGTTTCTAGAGAACCATCAGATGTTTCCAGGGTGCCCCAAGGACCTGAAATGACCCTGTGCCTTATT
TGAACTAACCAATCAGTTCGCTTCTCGCTTCTGTTCGCGCGCTTCTGCTCCCCGAGCTCAATAAAAGAGC
CCACAACCCCTCACTCGGCGCGCCAGTCCTCCGATAGACTGCGTCGCCCGGGTACCCGTGTATCCAATAA
ACCCTCTTGCAGTTGCATCCGACTTGTGGTCTCGCTGTTCCTTGGGAGGGTCTCCTCTGAGTGATTGACT
ACCCGTCAGCGGGGGTCTTTCATGGGTAACAGTTTCTTGAAGTTGGAGAACAACATTCTGAGGGTAGGAG
TCGAATATTAAGTAATCCTGACTCAATTAGCCACTGTTTTGAATCCACATACTCCAATACTCCTGAAATA
GTTCATTATGGACAGCGCAGAAAGAGCTGGGGAGAATTGTGAAATTGTTATCCGCTCACAATTCCACACA
ACATACGAGCCGGAAGCATAAAGTGTAAAGCCTGGGGTGCCTAATGAGTGAGCTAACTCACATTAATTGC
GTTGCGCTCACTGCCCGCTTTCCAGTCGGGAAACCTGTCGTGCCAGCTGCATTAATGAATCGGCCAACGC
GCGGGGAGAGGCGGTTTGCGTATTGGGCGCTCTTCCGCTTCCTCGCTCACTGACTCGCTGCGCTCGGTCG
TTCGGCTGCGGCGAGCGGTATCAGCTCACTCAAAGGCGGTAATACGGTTATCCACAGAATCAGGGGATAA
CGCAGGAAAGAACATGTGAGCAAAAGGCCAGCAAAAGGCCAGGAACCGTAAAAAGGCCGCGTTGCTGGCG
TTTTTCCATAGGCTCCGCCCCCCTGACGAGCATCACAAAAATCGACGCTCAAGTCAGAGGTGGCGAAACC
CGACAGGACTATAAAGATACCAGGCGTTTCCCCCTGGAAGCTCCCTCGTGCGCTCTCCTGTTCCGACCCT
GCCGCTTACCGGATACCTGTCCGCCTTTCTCCCTTCGGGAAGCGTGGCGCTTTCTCATAGCTCACGCTGT
AGGTATCTCAGTTCGGTGTAGGTCGTTCGCTCCAAGCTGGGCTGTGTGCACGAACCCCCCGTTCAGCCCG
ACCGCTGCGCCTTATCCGGTAACTATCGTCTTGAGTCCAACCCGGTAAGACACGACTTATCGCCACTGGC
AGCAGCCACTGGTAACAGGATTAGCAGAGCGAGGTATGTAGGCGGTGCTACAGAGTTCTTGAAGTGGTGG
CCTAACTACGGCTACACTAGAAGAACAGTATTTGGTATCTGCGCTCTGCTGAAGCCAGTTACCTTCGGAA
AAAGAGTTGGTAGCTCTTGATCCGGCAAACAAACCACCGCTGGTAGCGGTGGTTTTTTTGTTTGCAAGCA
GCAGATTACGCGCAGAAAAAAAGGATCTCAAGAAGATCCTTTGATCTTTTCTACGGGGTCTGACGCTCAG
TGGAACGAAAACTCACGTTAAGGGATTTTGGTCATGAGATTATCAAAAAGGATCTTCACCTAGATCCTTT
TAAATTAAAAATGAAGTTTTAAATCAATCTAAAGTATATATGAGTAAACTTGGTCTGACAGTTACCAATG
CTTAATCAGTGAGGCACCTATCTCAGCGATCTGTCTATTTCGTTCATCCATAGTTGCCTGACTCCCCGTC
GTGTAGATAACTACGATACGGGAGGGCTTACCATCTGGCCCCAGTGCTGCAATGATACCGCGAGACCCAC
GCTCACCGGCTCCAGATTTATCAGCAATAAACCAGCCAGCCGGAAGGGCCGAGCGCAGAAGTGGTCCTGC
AACTTTATCCGCCTCCATCCAGTCTATTAATTGTTGCCGGGAAGCTAGAGTAAGTAGTTCGCCAGTTAAT
AGTTTGCGCAACGTTGTTGCCATTGCTACAGGCATCGTGGTGTCACGCTCGTCGTTTGGTATGGCTTCAT
TCAGCTCCGGTTCCCAACGATCAAGGCGAGTTACATGATCCCCCATGTTGTGCAAAAAAGCGGTTAGCTC
CTTCGGTCCTCCGATCGTTGTCAGAAGTAAGTTGGCCGCAGTGTTATCACTCATGGTTATGGCAGCACTG
CATAATTCTCTTACTGTCATGCCATCCGTAAGATGCTTTTCTGTGACTGGTGAGTACTCAACCAAGTCAT
TCTGAGAATAGTGTATGCGGCGACCGAGTTGCTCTTGCCCGGCGTCAATACGGGATAATACCGCGCCACA
TAGCAGAACTTTAAAAGTGCTCATCATTGGAAAACGTTCTTCGGGGCGAAAACTCTCAAGGATCTTACCG
CTGTTGAGATCCAGTTCGATGTAACCCACTCGTGCACCCAACTGATCTTCAGCATCTTTTACTTTCACCA
GCGTTTCTGGGTGAGCAAAAACAGGAAGGCAAAATGCCGCAAAAAAGGGAATAAGGGCGACACGGAAATG
TTGAATACTCATACTCTTCCTTTTTCAATATTATTGAAGCATTTATCAGGGTTATTGTCTCATGAGCGGA
TACATATTTGAATGTATTTAGAAAAATAAACAAATAGGGGTTCCGCGCACATTTCCCCGAAAAGTGCCAC
CTGACGTCTAAGAAACCATTATTATCATGACATTAACCTATAAAAATAGGCGTATCACGAGGCCCTTTCG
TCTCGCGCGTTTCGGTGATGACGGTGAAAACCTCTGACACATGCAGCTCCCGGAGACGGTCACAGCTTGT
CTGTAAGCGGATGCCGGGAGCAGACAAGCCCGTCAGGGCGCGTCAGCGGGTGTTGGCGGGTGTCGGGGCT
GGCTTAACTATGCGGCATCAGAGCAGATTGTACTGAGAGTGCACCATATGCGGTGTGAAATACCGCACAG
ATGCGTAAGGAGAAAATACCGCATCAGGCGCCATTCGCCATTCAGGCTGCGCAACTGTTGGGAAGGGCGA
TCGGTGCGGGCCTCTTCGCTATTACGCCAGCTGGCGAAAGGGGGATGTGCTGCAAGGCGATTAAGTTGGG
TAACGCCAGGGTTTTCCCAGTCACGACGTTGTAAAACGACGGCGCAAGGAATGGTGCATGCAAGGAGATG
GCGCCCAACAGTCCCCCGGCCACGGGGCCTGCCACCATACCCACGCCGAAACAAGCGCTCATGAGCCCGA
AGTGGCGAGCCCGATCTTCCCCATCGGTGATGTCGGCGATATAGGCGCCAGCAACCGCACCTGTGGCGCC
GGTGATGCCGGCCACGATGCGTCCGGCGTAGAGGCGATTAGTCCAATTTGTTAAAGACAGGATATCAGTG
GTCCAGGCTCTAGTTTTGACTCAACAATATCACCAGCTGAAGCCTATAGAGTACGAGCCATAGATAAAAT
AAAAGATTTTATTTAGTCTCCAGAAAAAGGGGGGAATGAAAGACCCCACCTGTAGGTTTGGCAAGCTAGC
TTAAGTAACGCCATTTTGCAAGGCATGGAAAATACATAACTGAGAATAGAGAAGTTCAGATCAAGGTTAG
GAACAGAGAGACAGCAGAATATGGGCCAAACAGGATATCTGTGGTAAGCAGTTCCTGCCCCGGCTCAGGG
CCAAGAACAGATGGTCCCCAGATGCGGTCCCGCCCTCAGCAGTTTCTAGAGAACCATCAGATGTTTCCAG
GGTGCCCCAAGGACCTGAAATGACCCTGTGCCTTATTTGAACTAACCAATCAGTTCGCTTCTCGCTTCTG
TTCGCGCGCTTCTGCTCCCCGAGCTCAATAAAAGAGCCCACAACCCCTCACTCGGCGCGCCAGTCCTCCG
ATAGACTGCGTCGCCCGGGTACCCGTATTCCCAATAAAGCCTCTTGCTGTTTGCATCCGAATCGTGGACT
CGCTGATCCTTGGGAGGGTCTCCTCAGATTGATTGACTGCCCACCTCGGGGGTCTTTCATTTGGAGGTTC
CACCGAGATTTGGAGACCCCTGCCCAGGGACCACCGACCCCCCCGCCGGGAGGTAAGCTGGCCAGCGGTC
GTTTCGTGTCTGTCTCTGTCTTTGTGCGTGTTTGTGCCGGCATCTAATGTTTGCGCCTGCGTCTGTACTA
GTTAGCTAACTAGCTCTGTATCTGGCGGACCCGTGGTGGAACTGACGAGTTCTGAACACCCGGCCGCAAC
CCTGGGAGACGTCCCAGGGACTTTGGGGGCCGTTTTTGTGGCCCGACCTGAGGAAGGGAGTCGATGTGGA
ATCCGACCCCGTCAGGATATGTGGTTCTGGTAGGAGACGAGAACCTAAAACAGTTCCCGCCTCCGTCTGA
ATTTTTGCTTTCGGTTTGGAACCGAAGCCGCGCGTCTTGTCTGCTGCAGCGCTGCAGCATCGTTCTGTGT
TGTCTCTGTCTGACTGTGTTTCTGTATTTGTCTGAAAATTAG
