>Addgene plasmid #22578 | Flag-HA-USP30 | addgene partial sequence | sequence record 28380 | 22578 with Harper-mscv (CAGCCCTCACTCCTTCTCTAGG)
GGACTACAAGGATGACGATGACAAGCTCGATGGAGGATACCCATACGATGTTCCAGATTACGCTGCTCGA
GGTTATCAAACAAGTTTGTACAAAAAAGTTGGCATGACCGCGGCCGACAGGGCCATCCAGCGCTTCCTGC
GGACCGGGGCGGCCGTCAGATATAAAGTCATGAAGAACTGGGGAGTTATAGGTGGAATTGCTGCTGCTCT
TGCAGCAGGAATATATGTTATTTGGGGTCCCATTACAGAAAGAAAGAAGCGTAGAAAAGGGCTTGTGCCT
GGCCTTGTTAATTTAGGGAACACCTGCTTCATGAACTCCCTGCTACAAGGCCTGTCTGCCTGTCCTGCTT
TCATCAGGTGGCTGGAAGAGTTCACCTCCCAGTACTCCAGGGATCAGAAGGAGCCCCCCTCACACCAGTA
TTTATCCTTAACACTCTTGCACCTTCTGAAAGCCTTGTCCTGCCAAGAAGTTACTGATGATGAGGTCTTA
GATGCAAGCTGCTTGTTGGATGTCTTAAGAATGTACAGATGGCAGATCTCATCATTTGAAGAACAGGATG
CTCACGAATTATTCCATGTCATTACCTCGTCATTGGAAGATGAGCGAGACCGCCAGCCTCGGGTCACACA
TTTGTTTGATGTGCATTCCCTGGAGCAGCAGTCAGAAATAACTCCCAAACAAATTACCTGCCGCACAAGA
GGGTCACCTCACCCCACATCCAATCACTGGAAGTCTCAACATCCTTTTCATGGAAGACTCACTAGTAATA
TGGTCTGCNAACACTGTGAACACCAGANTCCT
